Addgene plasmid #133357: BII-gR-PtW-eSpCas9
Purpose: Piggybac vector for CRISPR/SpCas9 applications (nuclease, base editing, or epigenetic modifications). Provides gRNA and EspCas9 expression
Depositing lab: Blair Madison. Depositing organization: Washington University in Saint Louis. Publication: The oncogenic function of PLAGL2 is mediated via ASCL2 and IGF2 and a Wnt-independent mechanism in colorectal cancer. Fischer AD, Veronese-Paniagua DA, Swaminathan S, Kashima H, Rubin DC, Madison BB. Am J Physiol Gastrointest Liver Physiol. 2023 Jun 13. doi: 10.1152/ajpgi.00058.2022. PubMed 37310750.
Backbone
  Vector backbone: BII-gR-PtW-EspCas9
  Backbone manufacturer: Madison Lab
  Vector type: Mammalian Expression
  Selectable markers: Puromycin
Growth in bacteria
  Bacterial resistance: Ampicillin, 100 μg/mL
  Growth temperature: 37°C
  Growth strain: DH5alpha
  Copy number: High Copy
Gene/Insert
  Gene/Insert name: eSpCas9
  gRNA/shRNA sequence: GGAGACGCTGACCCGTCTCT
  Species: Staphalococcus pyogenes
  Mutation: eSpCas9 mutations
  Promoter: CMV enhancer and hEf1a (CpG free)
  Tag / fusion protein: HA-tagged eSpCas9 (N terminal on insert)
  Cloning method: Restriction Enzyme; 5′ cloning site Unknown (unknown if destroyed)
Terms and licenses: Academic/Nonprofit Terms; Industry Terms: Not Available to Industry
Depositor comments: Please visit https://doi.org/10.1101/2020.10.14.339531 for bioRxiv preprint.
How to cite: BII-gR-PtW-eSpCas9 was a gift from Blair Madison (Addgene plasmid # 133357 ; http://n2t.net/addgene:133357 ; RRID:Addgene_133357)
