[The description below was written by a language model from this plasmid's Addgene catalogue record and pLannotate feature annotations shown in this document.]
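Description:
BII-gR-PtW-eSpCas9 is an 11.6 kb mammalian expression plasmid described by its depositor as a piggyBac transposon vector that supplies both a guide RNA and the enhanced-specificity SpCas9 variant (eSpCas9) from a single construct. It is propagated in E. coli on a pBluescript-like backbone with a high-copy ColE1/pUC origin, an f1 origin, ampicillin resistance (bla) and remnants of the lac/lacZα region. The automated annotation does not call the piggyBac terminal repeats, so their positions cannot be confirmed from the feature table. Short fragments matching the lambda phage portal gene on either side of the cargo are probably stuffer or spacer DNA rather than functional elements.

The payload has two transcription units. A human U6 (Pol III) promoter drives an S. pyogenes gRNA scaffold. The recorded guide sequence appears to be a placeholder at the spacer position, though the record does not describe the cloning scheme. Downstream, a Pol II promoter, catalogued as a CMV enhancer plus CpG-free hEF1α and partly annotated as mouse CMV promoter fragments, drives a single open reading frame. In it the puromycin N-acetyltransferase gene (pac) is joined through a T2A peptide to N-terminally HA-tagged eSpCas9 with a C-terminal nucleoplasmin NLS. Ribosome skipping at T2A yields separate resistance and nuclease proteins, so puromycin selection is coupled to Cas9 expression. A WPRE follows the coding sequence to enhance transcript expression, and an SV40 poly(A) signal is annotated just downstream, though on the opposite strand. The catalogue's species entry is garbled, but the features identify the Cas9 as that of Streptococcus pyogenes.

When supplied with piggyBac transposase, the cassette should integrate stably into the genome for sustained CRISPR nuclease editing in mammalian cells. The stated purpose also places the vector series in base editing and epigenetic modification applications.
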