Features (pLannotate 1.2.2; 24 found; start..end, strand, type, name):
     38..505     -  CDS            B (fragment): PORTL_LAMBD - Experimental evidence at protein level: Swiss-Prot protein existence level 1. Forms the portal vertex of the capsid (PubMed:6228056, PubMed:6232391). This portal plays critical roles in head assembly, genome packaging, neck/tail attachment, and genome ejection (Probable). The portal protein multimerizes as a single ring-shaped homododecamer arranged around a central channel (PubMed:6232391). Binds to the terminase subunits to form the packaging machine (PubMed:7799432). From Escherichia phage lambda (Bacteriophage lambda).
    818..835     -  misc_feature   MCS (fragment): pBluescript multiple cloning site
   1090..1330    +  promoter       U6 promoter: RNA polymerase III promoter for human U6 snRNA
   1359..1434    +  misc_RNA       gRNA scaffold: guide RNA scaffold for the Streptococcus pyogenes CRISPR/Cas9 system
   1480..1563    +  promoter       mCMV promoter (fragment): mouse cytomegalovirus (CMV) immediate early promoter
   1680..1887    +  promoter       mCMV promoter (fragment): mouse cytomegalovirus (CMV) immediate early promoter
   2154..2750    +  CDS            pac: PUAC_STRAD - Protein predicted: Swiss-Prot protein existence level 4. Detoxification of puromycin. From Streptomyces alboniger.
   2766..2818    +  CDS            T2A (fragment): 2A peptide from Thosea asigna virus capsid protein Eukaryotic ribosomes fail to insert a peptide bond between the Gly and Pro residues, yielding separate polypeptides.
   2910..4511    +  CDS            Cas9(N): N-terminal portion of Streptococcus pyogenes Cas9 (Zetsche et al., 2015)
   4512..7010    +  CDS            Cas9(C): C-terminal portion of Streptococcus pyogenes Cas9 (Zetsche et al., 2015)
   7011..7058    +  CDS            nucleoplasmin NLS: bipartite nuclear localization signal from nucleoplasmin
   7085..7673    +  misc_feature   WPRE: woodchuck hepatitis virus posttranscriptional regulatory element
   7753..7887    -  polyA_signal   SV40 poly(A) signal: SV40 polyadenylation signal
   7910..7993    -  CDS            large T antigen (fragment): large T antigen from SV40 (simian virus 40)
   8735..8854    -  CDS            B (fragment): PORTL_LAMBD - Experimental evidence at protein level: Swiss-Prot protein existence level 1. Forms the portal vertex of the capsid (PubMed:6228056, PubMed:6232391). This portal plays critical roles in head assembly, genome packaging, neck/tail attachment, and genome ejection (Probable). The portal protein multimerizes as a single ring-shaped homododecamer arranged around a central channel (PubMed:6232391). Binds to the terminase subunits to form the packaging machine (PubMed:7799432). From Escherichia phage lambda (Bacteriophage lambda).
   8856..9011    +  CDS            lacZα (fragment): LacZα fragment of β-galactosidase; lacZ fragment
   9016..9444    +  rep_origin     f1 ori (sequence partly withheld): f1 bacteriophage origin of replication; arrow indicates direction of (+) strand synthesis
   9497..9601    +  promoter       AmpR promoter: bla
   9602..10462   +  CDS            AmpR: β-lactamase; bla; confers resistance to ampicillin, carbenicillin, and related antibiotics
  10633..11221   +  rep_origin     ori: high-copy-number ColE1/pMB1/pBR322/pUC origin of replication
  11404..11496   +  CDS            lacI (fragment): lac repressor; lacI; The lac repressor binds to the lac operator to inhibit transcription in E. coli. This inhibition can be relieved by adding lactose or isopropyl-β-D-thiogalactopyranoside (IPTG).
  11509..11530   +  protein_bind   CAP binding site: CAP binding activates transcription in the presence of cAMP. E. coli catabolite activator protein
  11545..11575   +  promoter       lac promoter: promoter for the E. coli lac operon
  11579..2       +  protein_bind   lac operator (fragment) (across the origin): The lac repressor binds to the lac operator to inhibit transcription in E. coli. This inhibition can be relieved by adding lactose or isopropyl-β-D-thiogalactopyranoside (IPTG). lac repressor encoded by lacI
>Addgene plasmid #133357 | BII-gR-PtW-eSpCas9 | addgene full sequence | sequence record 267549 | Addgene NGS Result
TTTCACACAGGAAACAGCTATGACCATGATTACGCCAAGCGCGCCCGCCGGGTAACTCACGGGGTATCCA
TGTCCATTTCTGCGGCATCCAGCCAGGATACCCGTCCTCGCTGACGTAATATCCCAGCGCCGCACCGCTG
TCATTAATCTGCACACCGGCACGGCAGTTCCGGCTGTCGCCGGTATTGTTCGGGTTGCTGATGCGCTTCG
GGCTGACCATCCGGAACTGTGTCCGGAAAAGCCGCGACGAACTGGTATCCCAGGTGGCCTGAACGAACAG
TTCACCGTTAAAGGCGTGCATGGCCACACCTTCCCGAATCATCATGGTAAACGTGCGTTTTCGCTCAACG
TCAATGCAGCAGCAGTCATCCTCGGCAAACTCTTTCCATGCCGCTTCAACCTCGCGGGAAAAGGCACGGG
CTTCTTCCTCCCCGATGCCCAGATAGCGCCAGCTTGGGCGATGACTGAGCCGGAAAAAAGACCCGACGAT
ATGATCCTGATGCAGCTAGATTAACCCTAGAAAGATAGTCTGCGTAAAATTGACGCATGCATTCTTGAAA
TATTGCTCTCTCTTTCTAAATAGCGCGAATCCGTCGCTGTGCATTTAGGACATCTCAGTCGCCGCTTGGA
GCTCCCGTGAGGCGTGCTTGTCAATGCGGTAAGTGTCACTGATTTTGAACTATAACGACCGCGTGAGTCA
AAATGACGCATGATTATCTTTTACGTGACTTTTAAGATTTAACTCATACGATAATTATATTGTTATTTCA
TGTTCTACTTACGTGATAACTTATTATATATATATTTTCTTGTTATAGATCCACTAGTTCTAGAGGGACA
GCCCCCCCCCAAAGCCCCCAGGGATGTAATTACGTCCCTCCCCCGCTAGGGGGCAGCAGCGAGCCGCCCG
GGGCTCCGCTCCGGTCCGGCGCTCCCCCCGCATCCCCGAGCCGGCAGCGTGCGGGGACAGCCCGGGCACG
GGGAAGGTGGCACGGGATCGCTTTCCTCTGAACGCTTCTCGCTGCTCTTTGAGCCTGCAGACACCTGGGG
GGATACGGGGAAAAGGCCTCCAGGGCCGCCCCCTTCACCGAGGGCCTATTTCCCATGATTCCTTCATATT
TGCATATACGATACAAGGCTGTTAGAGAGATAATTGGAATTAATTTGACTGTAAACACAAAGATATTAGT
ACAAAATACGTGACGTAGAAAGTAATAATTTCTTGGGTAGTTTGCAGTTTTAAAATTATGTTTTAAAATG
GACTATCATATGCTTACCGTAACTTGAAAGTATTTCGATTTCTTGGCTTTATATATCTTGTGGAAAGGAC
GAAACACCGGAGACGCTGACCCGTCTCTGTTTTAGAGCTAGAAATAGCAAGTTAAAATAAGGCTAGTCCG
TTATCAACTTGAAAAAGTGGCACCGAGTCGGTGCTTTTTTGTTTTTGCCTCCAAGGCCTGCAGGAGTCAA
TGGGAAAAACCCATTGGAGCCAAGTACACTGACTCAATAGGGACTTTCCATTGGGTTTTGCCCAGTACAT
AAGGTCAATAGGGGGTGAGTCAACAGGAAAGTCCCATTGGAGCCAAGTACATTGAGTCAATAGGGACTTT
CCAATGGGTTTTGCCCAGTACATAAGGTCAATGGGAGGTAAGCCAATGGGTTTTTCCCATTACTGACATG
TATACTGAGTCATTAGGGACTTTCCAATGGGTTTTGCCCAGTACATAAGGTCAATAGGGGTGAATCAACA
GGAAAGTCCCATTGGAGCCAAGTACACTGAGTCAATAGGGACTTTCCATTGGGTTTTGCCCAGTACAAAA
GGTCAATAGGGGGTGAGTCAATGGGTTTTTCCCATTATTGGCACATACATAAGGTCAATAGGGGTGACTA
GTGGAGAAGAGCATGCTTGAGGGCTGAGTGCCCCTCAGTGGGCAGAGAGCACATGGCCCACAGTCCCTGA
GAAGTTGGGGGGAGGGGTGGGCAATTGAACTGGTGCCTAGAGAAGGTGGGGCTTGGGTAAACTGGGAAAG
TGATGTGGTGTACTGGCTCCACCTTTTTCCCCAGGGTGGGGGAGAACCATATATAAGTGCAGTAGTCTCT
GTGAACATTCGGTTTAGTGAACCTGCAGGTCGGCCGCCACGACCGGTGCCACCATGACTGAATACAAACC
AACTGTTCGCCTGGCAACTCGTGATGATGTTCCACGTGCAGTTCGCACCCTGGCTGCTGCATTTGCTGAC
TACCCTGCAACCCGTCACACTGTGGACCCAGACCGCCACATTGAACGTGTGACTGAACTGCAGGAGCTGT
TCCTGACCCGTGTGGGCCTGGACATTGGCAAAGTGTGGGTGGCAGATGATGGTGCTGCTGTGGCAGTGTG
GACCACCCCTGAATCTGTTGAAGCTGGTGCAGTGTTTGCTGAGATTGGCCCACGCATGGCAGAACTGTCT
GGCAGCCGCCTGGCAGCACAACAGCAGATGGAAGGTCTGCTGGCACCACACCGCCCAAAAGAACCTGCTT
GGTTCCTGGCAACTGTGGGTGTGAGCCCTGACCACCAGGGTAAGGGCCTGGGCTCTGCAGTGGTGCTGCC
TGGTGTGGAAGCAGCTGAACGTGCAGGTGTGCCTGCTTTCCTGGAGACCTCAGCTCCACGCAACCTGCCT
TTCTATGAACGCCTGGGCTTCACTGTGACTGCTGATGTGGAAGTGCCAGAAGGCCCACGCACTTGGTGCA
TGACTCGCAAACCAGGTGCTAGCCTTGGCTCCGGCGAGGGCAGGGGAAGTCTTCTAACATGCGGGGACGT
GGAGGAAAATCCCGGCCCACTCGGCTACCCCTACGACGTGCCCGACTACGCCAGCGGCATGGCCCCAAAG
AAGAAGCGGAAGGTCGGTATCCACGGAGTCCCAGCAGCCGACAAGAAGTACAGCATCGGCCTGGACATCG
GCACCAACTCTGTGGGCTGGGCCGTGATCACCGACGAGTACAAGGTGCCCAGCAAGAAATTCAAGGTGCT
GGGCAACACCGACCGGCACAGCATCAAGAAGAACCTGATCGGAGCCCTGCTGTTCGACAGCGGCGAAACA
GCCGAGGCCACCCGGCTGAAGAGAACCGCCAGAAGAAGATACACCAGACGGAAGAACCGGATCTGCTATC
TGCAAGAGATCTTCAGCAACGAGATGGCCAAGGTGGACGACAGCTTCTTCCACAGACTGGAAGAGTCCTT
CCTGGTGGAAGAGGATAAGAAGCACGAGCGGCACCCCATCTTCGGCAACATCGTGGACGAGGTGGCCTAC
CACGAGAAGTACCCCACCATCTACCACCTGAGAAAGAAACTGGTGGACAGCACCGACAAGGCCGACCTGC
GGCTGATCTATCTGGCCCTGGCCCACATGATCAAGTTCCGGGGCCACTTCCTGATCGAGGGCGACCTGAA
CCCCGACAACAGCGACGTGGACAAGCTGTTCATCCAGCTGGTGCAGACCTACAACCAGCTGTTCGAGGAA
AACCCCATCAACGCCAGCGGCGTGGACGCCAAGGCCATCCTGTCTGCCAGACTGAGCAAGAGCAGACGGC
TGGAAAATCTGATCGCCCAGCTGCCCGGCGAGAAGAAGAATGGCCTGTTCGGAAACCTGATTGCCCTGAG
CCTGGGCCTGACCCCCAACTTCAAGAGCAACTTCGACCTGGCCGAGGATGCCAAACTGCAGCTGAGCAAG
GACACCTACGACGACGACCTGGACAACCTGCTGGCCCAGATCGGCGACCAGTACGCCGACCTGTTTCTGG
CCGCCAAGAACCTGTCCGACGCCATCCTGCTGAGCGACATCCTGAGAGTGAACACCGAGATCACCAAGGC
CCCCCTGAGCGCCTCTATGATCAAGAGATACGACGAGCACCACCAGGACCTGACCCTGCTGAAAGCTCTC
GTGCGGCAGCAGCTGCCTGAGAAGTACAAAGAGATTTTCTTCGACCAGAGCAAGAACGGCTACGCCGGCT
ACATTGACGGCGGAGCCAGCCAGGAAGAGTTCTACAAGTTCATCAAGCCCATCCTGGAAAAGATGGACGG
CACCGAGGAACTGCTCGTGAAGCTGAACAGAGAGGACCTGCTGCGGAAGCAGCGGACCTTCGACAACGGC
AGCATCCCCCACCAGATCCACCTGGGAGAGCTGCACGCCATTCTGCGGCGGCAGGAAGATTTTTACCCAT
TCCTGAAGGACAACCGGGAAAAGATCGAGAAGATCCTGACCTTCCGCATCCCCTACTACGTGGGCCCTCT
GGCCAGGGGAAACAGCAGATTCGCCTGGATGACCAGAAAGAGCGAGGAAACCATCACCCCCTGGAACTTC
GAGGAAGTGGTGGACAAGGGCGCTTCCGCCCAGAGCTTCATCGAGCGGATGACCAACTTCGATAAGAACC
TGCCCAACGAGAAGGTGCTGCCCAAGCACAGCCTGCTGTACGAGTACTTCACCGTGTATAACGAGCTGAC
CAAAGTGAAATACGTGACCGAGGGAATGAGAAAGCCCGCCTTCCTGAGCGGCGAGCAGAAAAAGGCCATC
GTGGACCTGCTGTTCAAGACCAACCGGAAAGTGACCGTGAAGCAGCTGAAAGAGGACTACTTCAAGAAAA
TCGAGTGCTTCGACTCCGTGGAAATCTCCGGCGTGGAAGATCGGTTCAACGCCTCCCTGGGCACATACCA
CGATCTGCTGAAAATTATCAAGGACAAGGACTTCCTGGACAATGAGGAAAACGAGGACATTCTGGAAGAT
ATCGTGCTGACCCTGACACTGTTTGAGGACAGAGAGATGATCGAGGAACGGCTGAAAACCTATGCCCACC
TGTTCGACGACAAAGTGATGAAGCAGCTGAAGCGGCGGAGATACACCGGCTGGGGCAGGCTGAGCCGGAA
GCTGATCAACGGCATCCGGGACAAGCAGTCCGGCAAGACAATCCTGGATTTCCTGAAGTCCGACGGCTTC
GCCAACAGAAACTTCATGCAGCTGATCCACGACGACAGCCTGACCTTTAAAGAGGACATCCAGAAAGCCC
AGGTGTCCGGCCAGGGCGATAGCCTGCACGAGCACATTGCCAATCTGGCCGGCAGCCCCGCCATTAAGAA
GGGCATCCTGCAGACAGTGAAGGTGGTGGACGAGCTCGTGAAAGTGATGGGCCGGCACAAGCCCGAGAAC
ATCGTGATCGAAATGGCCAGAGAGAACCAGACCACCCAGAAGGGACAGAAGAACAGCCGCGAGAGAATGA
AGCGGATCGAAGAGGGCATCAAAGAGCTGGGCAGCCAGATCCTGAAAGAACACCCCGTGGAAAACACCCA
GCTGCAGAACGAGAAGCTGTACCTGTACTACCTGCAGAATGGGCGGGATATGTACGTGGACCAGGAACTG
GACATCAACCGGCTGTCCGACTACGATGTGGACCATATCGTGCCTCAGAGCTTTCTGGCCGACGACTCCA
TCGACAACAAGGTGCTGACCAGAAGCGACAAGAACCGGGGCAAGAGCGACAACGTGCCCTCCGAAGAGGT
CGTGAAGAAGATGAAGAACTACTGGCGGCAGCTGCTGAACGCCAAGCTGATTACCCAGAGAAAGTTCGAC
AATCTGACCAAGGCCGAGAGAGGCGGCCTGAGCGAACTGGATAAGGCCGGCTTCATCAAGAGACAGCTGG
TGGAAACCCGGCAGATCACAAAGCACGTGGCACAGATCCTGGACTCCCGGATGAACACTAAGTACGACGA
GAATGACAAGCTGATCCGGGAAGTGAAAGTGATCACCCTGAAGTCCAAGCTGGTGTCCGATTTCCGGAAG
GATTTCCAGTTTTACAAAGTGCGCGAGATCAACAACTACCACCACGCCCACGACGCCTACCTGAACGCCG
TCGTGGGAACCGCCCTGATCAAAAAGTACCCTGCGCTGGAAAGCGAGTTCGTGTACGGCGACTACAAGGT
GTACGACGTGCGGAAGATGATCGCCAAGAGCGAGCAGGAAATCGGCAAGGCTACCGCCAAGTACTTCTTC
TACAGCAACATCATGAACTTTTTCAAGACCGAGATTACCCTGGCCAACGGCGAGATCCGGAAGGCGCCTC
TGATCGAGACAAACGGCGAAACCGGGGAGATCGTGTGGGATAAGGGCCGGGATTTTGCCACCGTGCGGAA
AGTGCTGAGCATGCCCCAAGTGAATATCGTGAAAAAGACCGAGGTGCAGACAGGCGGCTTCAGCAAAGAG
TCTATCCTGCCCAAGAGGAACAGCGATAAGCTGATCGCCAGAAAGAAGGACTGGGACCCTAAGAAGTACG
GCGGCTTCGACAGCCCCACCGTGGCCTATTCTGTGCTGGTGGTGGCCAAAGTGGAAAAGGGCAAGTCCAA
GAAACTGAAGAGTGTGAAAGAGCTGCTGGGGATCACCATCATGGAAAGAAGCAGCTTCGAGAAGAATCCC
ATCGACTTTCTGGAAGCCAAGGGCTACAAAGAAGTGAAAAAGGACCTGATCATCAAGCTGCCTAAGTACT
CCCTGTTCGAGCTGGAAAACGGCCGGAAGAGAATGCTGGCCTCTGCCGGCGAACTGCAGAAGGGAAACGA
ACTGGCCCTGCCCTCCAAATATGTGAACTTCCTGTACCTGGCCAGCCACTATGAGAAGCTGAAGGGCTCC
CCCGAGGATAATGAGCAGAAACAGCTGTTTGTGGAACAGCACAAGCACTACCTGGACGAGATCATCGAGC
AGATCAGCGAGTTCTCCAAGAGAGTGATCCTGGCCGACGCTAATCTGGACAAAGTGCTGTCCGCCTACAA
CAAGCACCGGGATAAGCCCATCAGAGAGCAGGCCGAGAATATCATCCACCTGTTTACCCTGACCAATCTG
GGAGCCCCTGCCGCCTTCAAGTACTTTGACACCACCATCGACCGGAAGAGGTACACCAGCACCAAAGAGG
TGCTGGACGCCACCCTGATCCACCAGAGCATCACCGGCCTGTACGAGACACGGATCGACCTGTCTCAGCT
GGGAGGCGACAAAAGGCCGGCGGCCACGAAAAAGGCCGGCCAGGCAAAAAAGAAAAAGTAAGAGCTAGAG
TTCGCGTCTGGAACAATCAACCTCTGGATTACAAAATTTGTGAAAGATTGACTGGTATTCTTAACTATGT
TGCTCCTTTTACGCTATGTGGATACGCTGCTTTAATGCCTTTGTATCATGCTATTGCTTCCCGTATGGCT
TTCATTTTCTCCTCCTTGTATAAATCCTGGTTGCTGTCTCTTTATGAGGAGTTGTGGCCCGTTGTCAGGC
AACGTGGCGTGGTGTGCACTGTGTTTGCTGACGCAACCCCCACTGGTTGGGGCATTGCCACCACCTGTCA
GCTCCTTTCCGGGACTTTCGCTTTCCCCCTCCCTATTGCCACGGCGGAACTCATCGCCGCCTGCCTTGCC
CGCTGCTGGACAGGGGCTCGGCTGTTGGGCACTGACAATTCCGTGGTGTTGTCGGGGAAGCTGACGTCCT
TTCCATGGCTGCTCGCCTGTGTTGCCACCTGGATTCTGCGCGGGACGTCCTTCTGCTACGTCCCTTCGGC
CCTCAATCCAGCGGACCTTCCTTCCCGCGGCCTGCTGCCGGCTCTGCGGCCTCTTCCGCGTCTTCGCCTT
CGCCCTCAGACGAGTCGGATCTCCCTTTGGGCCGCCTCCCCGCCTGGAATTAATTCTGGCTAAGCACTTC
GTGGCCGTCGATCGTTTAAAGGGAGGTAGTGAGTCGAGATATCGATACTAGTGATCCAGACATGATAAGA
TACATTGATGAGTTTGGACAAACCACAACTAGAATGCAGTGAAAAAAATGCTTTATTTGTGAAATTTGTG
ATGCTATTGCTTTATTTGTAACCATTATAAGCTGCAATAAACAAGTTAACAACAACAATTGCATTCATTT
TATGTTTCAGGTTCAGGGGGAGGTGTGGGAGGTTTTTTAAAGCAAGTAAAACCTCTACAAATGTGGTATG
GCTGATTATGATCCTCTAGAGGGACAGCCCCCCCCCAAAGCCCCCAGGGATGTAATTACGTCCCTCCCCC
GCTAGGGGGCAGCAGCGAGCCGCCCGGGGCTCCGCTCCGGTCCGGCGCTCCCCCCGCATCCCCGAGCCGG
CAGCGTGCGGGGACAGCCCGGGCACGGGGAAGGTGGCACGGGATCGCTTTCCTCTGAACGCTTCTCGCTG
CTCTTTGAGCCTGCAGACACCTGGGGGGATACGGGGAAAAAGCCATACCAATGGAGCTCACGGGGACAGC
CCCCCCCCAAAGCCCCCAGGGATGTAATTACGTCCCTCCCCCGCTAGGGGGCAGCAGCGAGCCGCCCGGG
GCTCCGCTCCGGTCCGGCGCTCCCCCCGCATCCCCGAGCCGGCAGCGTGCGGGGACAGCCCGGGCACGGG
GAAGGTGGCACGGGATCGCTTTCCTCTGAACGCTTCTCGCTGCTCTTTGAGCCTGCAGACACCTGGGGGG
ATACGGGGAAAAAGAATTCGATAAAAGTTTTGTTACTTTATAGAAGAAATTTTGAGTTTTTGTTTTTTTT
AATAAATAAATAAACATAAATAAATTGTTTGTTGAATTTATTATTAGTATGTAAGTGTAAATATAATAAA
ACTTAATATCTATTCAAATTAATAAATAAACCTCGATATACAGACCGATAAAACACATGCGTCAATTTTA
CACATGATTATCTTTAACGTACGTCACAATATGATTATCTTTCTAGGGTTAATCTAGCTGCGTGTTCTGC
AGCGTGTCGAGCATCTTCATCTGCTCCATCACGCTGTAAAACACATTTGCACCGCGAGTCTGCCCGTCCT
CCACGGGTTCAAAAACGTGAATGAACGAGGCGCGCTCACTGGCCGTCGTTTTACAACGTCGTGACTGGGA
AAACCCTGGCGTTACCCAACTTAATCGCCTTGCAGCACATCCCCCTTTCGCCAGCTGGCGTAATAGCGAA
GAGGCCCGCACCGATCGCCCTTCCCAACAGTTGCGCAGCCTGAATGGCGAATGGG
[124 nt withheld, positions 9016-9139]
C
[91 nt withheld, positions 9141-9231]
A
[49 nt withheld, positions 9233-9281]
CCTTTGACGTTGGAGTCCACGTTCTTT
[37 nt withheld, positions 9309-9345]
ACCCTATCTCGGTCTATTCTTTTGATTTATAAGGGATTTTGCCGATTTCGGCCTATTGGTTAAAAAATGA
GCTGATTTAACAAAAATTTAACGCGAATTTTAACAAAATATTAACGCTTACAATTTAGGTGGCACTTTTC
GGGGAAATGTGCGCGGAACCCCTATTTGTTTATTTTTCTAAATACATTCAAATATGTATCCGCTCATGAG
ACAATAACCCTGATAAATGCTTCAATAATATTGAAAAAGGAAGAGTATGAGTATTCAACATTTCCGTGTC
GCCCTTATTCCCTTTTTTGCGGCATTTTGCCTTCCTGTTTTTGCTCACCCAGAAACGCTGGTGAAAGTAA
AAGATGCTGAAGATCAGTTGGGTGCACGAGTGGGTTACATCGAACTGGATCTCAACAGCGGTAAGATCCT
TGAGAGTTTTCGCCCCGAAGAACGTTTTCCAATGATGAGCACTTTTAAAGTTCTGCTATGTGGCGCGGTA
TTATCCCGTATTGACGCCGGGCAAGAGCAACTCGGTCGCCGCATACACTATTCTCAGAATGACTTGGTTG
AGTACTCACCAGTCACAGAAAAGCATCTTACGGATGGCATGACAGTAAGAGAATTATGCAGTGCTGCCAT
AACCATGAGTGATAACACTGCGGCCAACTTACTTCTGACAACGATCGGAGGACCGAAGGAGCTAACCGCT
TTTTTGCACAACATGGGGGATCATGTAACTCGCCTTGATCGTTGGGAACCGGAGCTGAATGAAGCCATAC
CAAACGACGAGCGTGACACCACGATGCCTGTAGCAATGGCAACAACGTTGCGCAAACTATTAACTGGCGA
ACTACTTACTCTAGCTTCCCGGCAACAATTAATAGACTGGATGGAGGCGGATAAAGTTGCAGGACCACTT
CTGCGCTCGGCCCTTCCGGCTGGCTGGTTTATTGCTGATAAATCTGGAGCCGGTGAGCGTGGGTCTCGCG
GTATCATTGCAGCACTGGGGCCAGATGGTAAGCCCTCCCGTATCGTAGTTATCTACACGACGGGGAGTCA
GGCAACTATGGATGAACGAAATAGACAGATCGCTGAGATAGGTGCCTCACTGATTAAGCATTGGTAACTG
TCAGACCAAGTTTACTCATATATACTTTAGATTGATTTAAAACTTCATTTTTAATTTAAAAGGATCTAGG
TGAAGATCCTTTTTGATAATCTCATGACCAAAATCCCTTAACGTGAGTTTTCGTTCCACTGAGCGTCAGA
CCCCGTAGAAAAGATCAAAGGATCTTCTTGAGATCCTTTTTTTCTGCGCGTAATCTGCTGCTTGCAAACA
AAAAAACCACCGCTACCAGCGGTGGTTTGTTTGCCGGATCAAGAGCTACCAACTCTTTTTCCGAAGGTAA
CTGGCTTCAGCAGAGCGCAGATACCAAATACTGTTCTTCTAGTGTAGCCGTAGTTAGGCCACCACTTCAA
GAACTCTGTAGCACCGCCTACATACCTCGCTCTGCTAATCCTGTTACCAGTGGCTGCTGCCAGTGGCGAT
AAGTCGTGTCTTACCGGGTTGGACTCAAGACGATAGTTACCGGATAAGGCGCAGCGGTCGGGCTGAACGG
GGGGTTCGTGCACACAGCCCAGCTTGGAGCGAACGACCTACACCGAACTGAGATACCTACAGCGTGAGCT
ATGAGAAAGCGCCACGCTTCCCGAAGGGAGAAAGGCGGACAGGTATCCGGTAAGCGGCAGGGTCGGAACA
GGAGAGCGCACGAGGGAGCTTCCAGGGGGAAACGCCTGGTATCTTTATAGTCCTGTCGGGTTTCGCCACC
TCTGACTTGAGCGTCGATTTTTGTGATGCTCGTCAGGGGGGCGGAGCCTATGGAAAAACGCCAGCAACGC
GGCCTTTTTACGGTTCCTGGCCTTTTGCTGGCCTTTTGCTCACATGTTCTTTCCTGCGTTATCCCCTGAT
TCTGTGGATAACCGTATTACCGCCTTTGAGTGAGCTGATACCGCTCGCCGCAGCCGAACGACCGAGCGCA
GCGAGTCAGTGAGCGAGGAAGCGGAAGAGCGCCCAATACGCAAACCGCCTCTCCCCGCGCGTTGGCCGAT
TCATTAATGCAGCTGGCACGACAGGTTTCCCGACTGGAAAGCGGGCAGTGAGCGCAACGCAATTAATGTG
AGTTAGCTCACTCATTAGGCACCCCAGGCTTTACACTTTATGCTTCCGGCTCGTATGTTGTGTGGAATTG
TGAGCGGATAACAA
